Addgene plasmid #52214: pVITRO1-dV-IgG1/λ
Purpose: Human immunoglobulin gamma 1 antibody expression vector (lambda light chain) without variable regions. Enables Colony-PCR screening of false-positive (PCR vector template) colonies
Depositing lab: Andrew Beavil. Depositing organization: King's College London. Publication: A tool kit for rapid cloning and expression of recombinant antibodies. Dodev TS, Karagiannis P, Gilbert AE, Josephs DH, Bowen H, James LK, Bax HJ, Beavil R, Pang MO, Gould HJ, Karagiannis SN, Beavil AJ. Sci Rep. 2014 Jul 30;4:5885. doi: 10.1038/srep05885. PubMed 25073855.
Backbone
  Vector backbone: pVITRO1-hygro-mcs
  Backbone manufacturer: InvivoGen
  Backbone size w/o insert (bp): 6491
  Total vector size (bp): 7908
  Vector type: Mammalian Expression
  Selectable markers: Hygromycin
Growth in bacteria
  Bacterial resistance: Hygromycin, 200 μg/mL
  Growth temperature: 37°C
  Growth strain: XL1 Blue
  Copy number: Unknown
Gene/Insert 1
  Gene/Insert name: Human immunoglobulin gamma 1 constant region
  Species: H. sapiens (human)
  Insert size (bp): 992
  Mutation: Deleted Variable region
  Promoter: Mouse Elongation Factor 1 Alpha
  Cloning method: Ligation Independent Cloning
  Sequencing primers: 5′ TTTTGAGCGGAGCTAATTCTCGGG; 3′ AAAAAACCTCCCACACCTCC
Gene/Insert 2
  Gene/Insert name: Human immunoglobulin lambda constant region
  Species: H. sapiens (human)
  Insert size (bp): 324
  Mutation: Deleted Variable region
  Promoter: Rat Elongation Factor 1 Alpha
  Cloning method: Ligation Independent Cloning
  Sequencing primers: 5′ GAGGCTAATTCTCAAGCCTC; 3′ TCTAGACCTGGAAAGACCAG
Terms and licenses: Academic/Nonprofit Terms; Industry Terms: Not Available to Industry
How to cite: pVITRO1-dV-IgG1/λ was a gift from Andrew Beavil (Addgene plasmid # 52214 ; http://n2t.net/addgene:52214 ; RRID:Addgene_52214)
