[The description below was written by a language model from this plasmid's Addgene catalogue record and pLannotate feature annotations shown in this document.]
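Description:
pVITRO1-dV-IgG1/λ is a 7.9 kb mammalian expression plasmid built on the InvivoGen pVITRO1-hygro-mcs backbone, a dual-cassette vector that lets both chains of an antibody be produced from a single plasmid. It replicates in E. coli from a high-copy ColE1/pUC-type origin. Hygromycin is the only selection in both bacteria and mammalian cells. The hph hygromycin phosphotransferase gene lies downstream of an FMDV IRES, so in mammalian cells it is translated from the same transcript as the second cassette. Short bacterial promoter elements annotated just upstream of hph presumably drive its expression in E. coli. An EF-1α polyadenylation signal follows the marker.

The first cassette uses the mouse EF-1α promoter, preceded by an SV40 enhancer/promoter fragment, to express the human immunoglobulin gamma 1 heavy-chain constant region (IGHG1), and it ends in an SV40 poly(A) signal. The second cassette carries the human lambda light-chain constant region (annotated as IGLC2). The catalogue record attributes its expression to the rat EF-1α promoter; the feature table does not annotate that promoter, though a CMV enhancer and a partial CMV promoter lie upstream of the unannotated stretch. Both variable regions have been deleted. Only short fragments with homology to heavy and lambda V genes remain ahead of each constant region, and these probably represent leader or junction sequence.

As supplied, the plasmid therefore encodes no functional antibody. It belongs to a tool kit for rapid antibody cloning, serving as a recipient or PCR template into which chosen heavy and lambda variable regions are inserted by ligation-independent cloning to give a complete human IgG1/λ. Because the variable regions are absent, colony PCR can tell true recombinants from false-positive colonies that arise from carried-over template vector.
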