Features (pLannotate 1.2.2; 16 found; start..end, strand, type, name):
     51..242     +  promoter       SV40 promoter (fragment): SV40 enhancer and early promoter
    429..1562    +  promoter       mEF-1α promoter (fragment): strong constitutive promoter for mouse elongation factor EF-1α
   1563..1640    +  CDS            IGHV1-38-4 (fragment): HV384_HUMAN - Also known as IGHV1-C From Homo sapiens (Human).
   1638..2627    +  CDS            IGHG1: IGHG1_HUMAN - Experimental evidence at protein level: Swiss-Prot protein existence level 1. Constant region of immunoglobulin heavy chains. Immunoglobulins, also known as antibodies, are membrane-bound or secreted glycoproteins produced by B lymphocytes. In the recognition phase of humoral immunity, the membrane-bound immunoglobulins serve as receptors which, upon binding of a specific antigen, trigger the clonal expansion and differentiation of B lymphocytes into immunoglobulins- secreting plasma cells. Secreted immunoglobulins mediate the effector phase of humoral immunity, which results in
   2649..2770    -  polyA_signal   SV40 poly(A) signal: SV40 polyadenylation signal
   2793..2864    -  CDS            large T antigen (fragment): large T antigen from SV40 (simian virus 40)
   2958..3546    +  rep_origin     ori: high-copy-number ColE1/pMB1/pBR322/pUC origin of replication
   3626..3929    +  enhancer       CMV enhancer: human cytomegalovirus immediate early enhancer
   3931..4030    +  promoter       CMV promoter (fragment): human cytomegalovirus (CMV) immediate early promoter
   5351..5410    +  CDS            IGLV8-61 (fragment): LV861_HUMAN - Protein inferred from homology: Swiss-Prot protein existence level 3. V region of the variable domain of immunoglobulin light chains that participates in the antigen recognition (PubMed:24600447). Immunoglobulins, also known as antibodies, are membrane-bound or secreted glycoproteins produced by B lymphocytes. In the recognition phase of humoral immunity, the membrane-bound immunoglobulins serve as receptors which, upon binding of a specific antigen, trigger the clonal expansion and differentiation of B lymphocytes into immunoglobulins- secreting plasma cells. Secreted immunoglob
   5429..5746    +  CDS            IGLC2: IGLC2_HUMAN - Experimental evidence at protein level: Swiss-Prot protein existence level 1. Constant region of immunoglobulin light chains. Immunoglobulins, also known as antibodies, are membrane-bound or secreted glycoproteins produced by B lymphocytes. In the recognition phase of humoral immunity, the membrane-bound immunoglobulins serve as receptors which, upon binding of a specific antigen, trigger the clonal expansion and differentiation of B lymphocytes into immunoglobulins- secreting plasma cells. Secreted immunoglobulins mediate the effector phase of humoral immunity, which results in
   5755..6199    +  misc_feature   FMDV IRES: internal ribosome entry site (IRES) of the foot-and-mouth disease virus
   6232..6250    +  promoter       tac promoter (fragment): strong E. coli promoter; hybrid between the trp and lac UV5 promoters
   6270..6288    +  promoter       T7 promoter: promoter for bacteriophage T7 RNA polymerase
   6298..7320    +  CDS            hph: KHYB_ECOLX - Experimental evidence at protein level: Swiss-Prot protein existence level 1. The aminoglycoside phosphotransferases achieve inactivation of their antibiotic substrates by phosphorylation. Only phosphorylates hygromycin and closely related compounds such as demethyl analogs and destomycin. From Escherichia coli.
   7335..7907    +  polyA_signal   EF-1α poly(A) signal: human EF-1α polyadenylation signal
>Addgene plasmid #52214 | pVITRO1-dV-IgG1/λ | addgene full sequence | sequence record 432867 | Addgene NGS Result
CCTGCAGGGCCTGAAATAACCTCTGAAAGAGGAACTTGGTTAGGTACCTTCTGAGGCGGAAAGAACCAGC
TGTGGAATGTGTGTCAGTTAGGGTGTGGAAAGTCCCCAGGCTCCCCAGCAGGCAGAAGTATGCAAAGCAT
GCATCTCAATTAGTCAGCAACCAGGTGTGGAAAGTCCCCAGGCTCCCCAGCAGGCAGAAGTATGCAAAGC
ATGCATCTCAATTAGTCAGCAACCATAGTCCCACTAGTGGAGCCGAGAGTAATTCATACAAAAGGAGGGA
TCGCCTTCGCAAGGGGAGAGCCCAGGGACCGTCCCTAAATTCTCACAGACCCAAATCCCTGTAGCCGCCC
CACGACAGCGCGAGGAGCATGCGCTCAGGGCTGAGCGCGGGGAGAGCAGAGCACACAAGCTCATAGACCC
TGGTCGTGGGGGGGAGGACCGGGGAGCTGGCGCGGGGCAAACTGGGAAAGCGGTGTCGTGTGCTGGCTCC
GCCCTCTTCCCGAGGGTGGGGGAGAACGGTATATAAGTGCGGCAGTCGCCTTGGACGTTCTTTTTCGCAA
CGGGTTTGCCGTCAGAACGCAGGTGAGGGGCGGGTGTGGCTTCCGCGGGCCGCCGAGCTGGAGGTCCTGC
TCCGAGCGGGCCGGGCCCCGCTGTCGTCGGCGGGGATTAGCTGCGAGCATTCCCGCTTCGAGTTGCGGGC
GGCGCGGGAGGCAGAGTGCGAGGCCTAGCGGCAACCCCGTAGCCTCGCCTCGTGTCCGGCTTGAGGCCTA
GCGTGGTGTCCGCGCCGCCGCCGCGTGCTACTCCGGCCGCACTCTGGTCTTTTTTTTTTTTGTTGTTGTT
GCCCTGCTGCCTTCGATTGCCGTTCAGCAATAGGGGCTAACAAAGGGAGGGTGCGGGGCTTGCTCGCCCG
GAGCCCGGAGAGGTCATGGTTGGGGAGGAATGGAGGGACAGGAGTGGCGGCTGGGGCCCGCCCGCCTTCG
GAGCACATGTCCGACGCCACCTGGATGGGGCGAGGCCTGGGGTTTTTCCCGAAGCAACCAGGCTGGGGTT
AGCGTGCCGAGGCCATGTGGCCCCAGCACCCGGCACGATCTGGCTTGGCGGCGCCGCGTTGCCCTGCCTC
CCTAACTAGGGTGAGGCCATCCCGTCCGGCACCAGTTGCGTGCGTGGAAAGATGGCCGCTCCCGGGCCCT
GTTGCAAGGAGCTCAAAATGGAGGACGCGGCAGCCCGGTGGAGCGGGCGGGTGAGTCACCCACACAAAGG
AAGAGGGCCTGGTCCCTCACCGGCTGCTGCTTCCTGTGACCCCGTGGTCCTATCGGCCGCAATAGTCACC
TCGGGCTTTTGAGCACGGCTAGTCGCGGCGGGGGGAGGGGATGTAATGGCGTTGGAGTTTGTTCACATTT
GGTGGGTGGAGACTAGTCAGGCCAGCCTGGCGCTGGAAGTCATTTTTGGAATTTGTCCCCTTGAGTTTTG
AGCGGAGCTAATTCTCGGGCTTCTTAGCGGTTCAAAGGTATCTTTTAAACCCTTTTTTAGGTGTTGTGAA
AACCACCGCTAATTCAAAGCAAATGGACTGGACCTGGAGGATCCTCTTCTTGGTGGCGGCCGCCACAGGC
GCGCACTCCGAATTCGATATCCTCGAGGCTAGCACCAAGGGCCCATCGGTCTTCCCCCTGGCACCCTCCT
CCAAGAGCACCTCTGGGGGCACAGCGGCCCTGGGCTGCCTGGTCAAGGACTACTTCCCCGAACCGGTGAC
GGTGTCGTGGAACTCAGGCGCCCTGACCAGCGGCGTGCACACCTTCCCGGCTGTCCTACAGTCCTCAGGA
CTCTACTCCCTCAGCAGCGTGGTGACCGTGCCCTCCAGCAGCTTGGGCACCCAGACCTACATCTGCAACG
TGAATCACAAGCCCAGCAACACCAAGGTGGACAAGAAAGTTGAGCCCAAATCTTGTGACAAAACTCACAC
ATGCCCACCGTGCCCAGCACCTGAACTCCTGGGGGGACCGTCAGTCTTCCTCTTCCCCCCAAAACCCAAG
GACACCCTCATGATCTCCCGGACCCCTGAGGTCACATGCGTGGTGGTGGACGTGAGCCACGAAGACCCTG
AGGTCAAGTTCAACTGGTACGTGGACGGCGTGGAGGTGCATAATGCCAAGACAAAGCCGCGGGAGGAGCA
GTACAACAGCACGTACCGTGTGGTCAGCGTCCTCACCGTCCTGCACCAGGACTGGCTGAATGGCAAGGAG
TACAAGTGCAAGGTCTCCAACAAAGCCCTCCCAGCCCCCATCGAGAAAACCATCTCCAAAGCCAAAGGGC
AGCCCCGAGAACCACAGGTGTACACCCTGCCCCCATCCCGGGATGAGCTGACCAAGAACCAGGTCAGCCT
GACCTGCCTGGTCAAAGGCTTCTATCCCAGCGACATCGCCGTGGAGTGGGAGAGCAATGGGCAGCCGGAG
AACAACTACAAGACCACGCCTCCCGTGCTGGACTCCGACGGCTCCTTCTTCCTCTACAGCAAGCTCACCG
TGGACAAGAGCAGGTGGCAGCAGGGGAACGTCTTCTCATGCTCCGTGATGCATGAGGCTCTGCACAACCA
CTACACGCAGAAGAGCCTCTCCCTGTCTCCGGGTAAATGACTAGCTGGCCAGACATGATAAGATACATTG
ATGAGTTTGGACAAACCACAACTAGAATGCAGTGAAAAAAATGCTTTATTTGTGAAATTTGTGATGCTAT
TGCTTTATTTGTAACCATTATAAGCTGCAATAAACAAGTTAACAACACCAATTGCATTCATTTTATGTTT
CAGGTTCAGGGGGAGGTGTGGGAGGTTTTTTAAAGCAAGTAAAACCTCTACAAATGTGGTATGGAAATGT
TAATTAACTAGCCATGACCAAAATCCCTTAACGTGAGTTTTCGTTCCACTGAGCGTCAGACCCCGTAGAA
AAGATCAAAGGATCTTCTTGAGATCCTTTTTTTCTGCGCGTAATCTGCTGCTTGCAAACAAAAAAACCAC
CGCTACCAGCGGTGGTTTGTTTGCCGGATCAAGAGCTACCAACTCTTTTTCCGAAGGTAACTGGCTTCAG
CAGAGCGCAGATACCAAATACTGTTCTTCTAGTGTAGCCGTAGTTAGGCCACCACTTCAAGAACTCTGTA
GCACCGCCTACATACCTCGCTCTGCTAATCCTGTTACCAGTGGCTGCTGCCAGTGGCGATAAGTCGTGTC
TTACCGGGTTGGACTCAAGACGATAGTTACCGGATAAGGCGCAGCGGTCGGGCTGAACGGGGGGTTCGTG
CACACAGCCCAGCTTGGAGCGAACGACCTACACCGAACTGAGATACCTACAGCGTGAGCTATGAGAAAGC
GCCACGCTTCCCGAAGGGAGAAAGGCGGACAGGTATCCGGTAAGCGGCAGGGTCGGAACAGGAGAGCGCA
CGAGGGAGCTTCCAGGGGGAAACGCCTGGTATCTTTATAGTCCTGTCGGGTTTCGCCACCTCTGACTTGA
GCGTCGATTTTTGTGATGCTCGTCAGGGGGGCGGAGCCTATGGAAAAACGCCAGCAACGCGGCCTTTTTA
CGGTTCCTGGCCTTTTGCTGGCCTTTTGCTCACATGTTCTTAATTAACCTGCAGGCGTTACATAACTTAC
GGTAAATGGCCCGCCTGGCTGACCGCCCAACGACCCCCGCCCATTGACGTCAATAATGACGTATGTTCCC
ATAGTAACGCCAATAGGGACTTTCCATTGACGTCAATGGGTGGAGTATTTACGGTAAACTGCCCACTTGG
CAGTACATCAAGTGTATCATATGCCAAGTACGCCCCCTATTGACGTCAATGACGGTAAATGGCCCGCCTG
GCATTATGCCCAGTACATGACCTTATGGGACTTTCCTACTTGGCAGTACATCTACGTATTAGTCATCGCT
ATTACCATGATGATGCGGTTTTGGCAGTACATCAATGGGCGTGGATAGCGGTTTGACTCACGGGGATTTC
CAAGTCTCCACCCCATTGACGTCAATGGGAGTTTGTTTTGACTAGTGGAGCCGAGAGTAATTCATACAAA
AGGAGGGATCGCCTTCGCAAGGGGAGAGCCCAGGGACCGTCCCTAAATTCTCACAGACCCAAATCCCTGT
AGCCGCCCCACGACAGCGCGAGGAGCATGCGCCCAGGGCTGAGCGCGGGTAGATCAGAGCACACAAGCTC
ACAGTCCCCGGCGGTGGGGGGAGGGGCGCGCTGAGCGGGGGCCAGGGAGCTGGCGCGGGGCAAACTGGGA
AAGTGGTGTCGTGTGCTGGCTCCGCCCTCTTCCCGAGGGTGGGGGAGAACGGTATATAAGTGCGGTAGTC
GCCTTGGACGTTCTTTTTCGCAACGGGTTTGCCGTCAGAACGCAGGTGAGTGGCGGGTGTGGCTTCCGCG
GGCCCCGGAGCTGGAGCCCTGCTCTGAGCGGGCCGGGCTGATATGCGAGTGTCGTCCGCAGGGTTTAGCT
GTGAGCATTCCCACTTCGAGTGGCGGGCGGTGCGGGGGTGAGAGTGCGAGGCCTAGCGGCAACCCCGTAG
CCTCGCCTCGTGTCCGGCTTGAGGCCTAGCGTGGTGTCCGCCGCCGCGTGCCACTCCGGCCGCACTATGC
GTTTTTTGTCCTTGCTGCCCTCGATTGCCTTCCAGCAGCATGGGCTAACAAAGGGAGGGTGTGGGGCTCA
CTCTTAAGGAGCCCATGAAGCTTACGTTGGATAGGAATGGAAGGGCAGGAGGGGCGACTGGGGCCCGCCC
GCCTTCGGAGCACATGTCCGACGCCACCTGGATGGGGCGAGGCCTGTGGCTTTCCGAAGCAATCGGGCGT
GAGTTTAGCCTACCTGGGCCATGTGGCCCTAGCACTGGGCACGGTCTGGCCTGGCGGTGCCGCGTTCCCT
TGCCTCCCAACAAGGGTGAGGCCGTCCCGCCCGGCACCAGTTGCTTGCGCGGAAAGATGGCCGCTCCCGG
GGCCCTGTTGCAAGGAGCTCAAAATGGAGGACGCGGCAGCCCGGTGGAGCGGGCGGGTGAGTCACCCACA
CAAAGGAAGAGGGCCTTGCCCCTCGCCGGCCGCTGCTTCCTGTGACCCCGTGGTCTATCGGCCGCATAGT
CACCTCGGGCTTCTCTTGAGCACCGCTCGTCGCGGCGGGGGGAGGGGATCTAATGGCGTTGGAGTTTGTT
CACATTTGGTGGGTGGAGACTAGTCAGGCCAGCCTGGCGCTGGAAGTCATTCTTGGAATTTGCCCCTTTG
AGTTTGGAGCGAGGCTAATTCTCAAGCCTCTTAGCGGTTCAAAGGTATTTTCTAAACCCGTTTCCAGGTG
TTGTGAAAGCCACCGCTAATTCAAAGCAATATGGCCTGGATGATGCTTCTCCTCGGACTCCTTGCTTATG
GATCCGGAGTCGACTCTGAATTCGATATCCTCGAGCTAGGTCAGCCCAAGGCGGCGCCCTCGGTCACTCT
GTTCCCGCCCTCCTCTGAGGAGCTTCAAGCCAACAAGGCCACACTGGTGTGTCTCATAAGTGACTTCTAC
CCGGGAGCCGTGACAGTGGCCTGGAAGGCAGATAGCAGCCCCGTCAAGGCGGGAGTGGAGACCACCACAC
CCTCCAAACAAAGCAACAACAAGTACGCGGCCAGCAGCTATCTGAGCCTGACGCCTGAGCAGTGGAAGTC
CCACAGAAGCTACAGCTGCCAGGTCACGCATGAAGGGAGCACCGTGGAGAAGACAGTGGCCCCTACAGAA
TGTTCATAGCTAGGAGCAGGTTTCCCCAATGACACAAAACGTGCAACTTGAAACTCCGCCTGGTCTTTCC
AGGTCTAGAGGGGTAACACTTTGTACTGCGTTTGGCTCCACGCTCGATCCACTGGCGAGTGTTAGTAACA
GCACTGTTGCTTCGTAGCGGAGCATGACGGCCGTGGGAACTCCTCCTTGGTAACAAGGACCCACGGGGCC
AAAAGCCACGCCCACACGGGCCCGTCATGTGTGCAACCCCAGCACGGCGACTTTACTGCGAAACCCACTT
TAAAGTGACATTGAAACTGGTACCCACACACTGGTGACAGGCTAAGGATGCCCTTCAGGTACCCCGAGGT
AACACGCGACACTCGGGATCTGAGAAGGGGACTGGGGCTTCTATAAAAGCGCTCGGTTTAAAAAGCTTCT
ATGCCTGAATAGGTGACCGGAGGTCGGCACCTTTCCTTTGCAATTACTGACCCTATGAATACACTGACTG
TTTGACAATTAATCATCGGCATAGTATATCGGCATAGTATAATACGACTCACTATAGGAGGGCCACCATG
AAGAAACCTGAACTGACAGCAACTTCTGTTGAGAAGTTTCTCATTGAAAAATTTGATTCTGTTTCTGATC
TCATGCAGCTGTCTGAAGGTGAAGAAAGCAGAGCCTTTTCTTTTGATGTTGGAGGAAGAGGTTATGTTCT
GAGGGTCAATTCTTGTGCTGATGGTTTTTACAAAGACAGATATGTTTACAGACACTTTGCCTCTGCTGCT
CTGCCAATTCCAGAAGTTCTGGACATTGGAGAATTTTCTGAATCTCTCACCTACTGCATCAGCAGAAGAG
CACAAGGAGTCACTCTCCAGGATCTCCCTGAAACTGAGCTGCCAGCTGTTCTGCAACCTGTTGCTGAAGC
AATGGATGCCATTGCAGCAGCTGATCTGAGCCAAACCTCTGGATTTGGTCCTTTTGGTCCCCAAGGCATT
GGTCAGTACACCACTTGGAGGGATTTCATTTGTGCCATTGCTGATCCTCATGTCTATCACTGGCAGACTG
TGATGGATGACACAGTTTCTGCTTCTGTTGCTCAGGCACTGGATGAACTCATGCTGTGGGCAGAAGATTG
TCCTGAAGTCAGACACCTGGTCCATGCTGATTTTGGAAGCAACAATGTTCTGACAGACAATGGCAGAATC
ACTGCAGTCATTGACTGGTCTGAAGCCATGTTTGGAGATTCTCAATATGAGGTTGCCAACATTTTTTTTT
GGAGACCTTGGCTGGCTTGCATGGAACAACAAACAAGATATTTTGAAAGAAGACACCCAGAACTGGCTGG
TTCCCCCAGACTGAGAGCCTACATGCTCAGAATTGGCCTGGACCAACTGTATCAATCTCTGGTTGATGGA
AACTTTGATGATGCTGCTTGGGCACAAGGAAGATGTGATGCCATTGTGAGGTCTGGTGCTGGAACTGTTG
GAAGAACTCAAATTGCAAGAAGGTCTGCTGCTGTTTGGACTGATGGATGTGTTGAAGTTCTGGCTGACTC
TGGAAACAGGAGACCCTCCACAAGACCCAGAGCCAAGGAATGAATATTAGCTAGATTATCCCTAATACCT
GCCACCCCACTCTTAATCAGTGGTGGAAGAACGGTCTCAGAACTGTTTGTTTCAATTGGCCATTTAAGTT
TAGTAGTAAAAGACTGGTTAATGATAACAATGCATCGTAAAACCTTCAGAAGGAAAGGAGAATGTTTTGT
GGACCACTTTGGTTTTCTTTTTTGCGTGTGGCAGTTTTAAGTTATTAGTTTTTAAAATCAGTACTTTTTA
ATGGAAACAACTTGACCAAAAATTTGTCACAGAATTTTGAGACCCATTAAAAAAGTTAAATGAGAAACCT
GTGTGTTCCTTTGGTCAACACCGAGACATTTAGGTGAAAGACATCTAATTCTGGTTTTACGAATCTGGAA
ACTTCTTGAAAATGTAATTCTTGAGTTAACACTTCTGGGTGGAGAATAGGGTTGTTTTCCCCCCACATAA
TTGGAAGGGGAAGGAATATCATTTAAAGCTATGGGAGGGTTGCTTTGATTACAACACTGGAGAGAAATGC
AGCATGTTGCTGATTGCCTGTCACTAAAACAGGCCAAAAACTGAGTCCTTGGGTTGCATAGAAAGCTG
