>Addgene plasmid #52214 | pVITRO1-dV-IgG1/λ | addgene partial sequence | sequence record 82185 | mEF1-Fwd 5'-TTTTGAGCGGAGCTAATTCTCGGG-3'
GGTGTTGTGAAAACCACCGCTAATTCAAAGCAAATGGACTGGACCTGGAGGATCCTCTTCTTGGTGGCGG
CCGCCACAGGCGCGCACTCCGAATTCGATATCCTCGAGGCTAGCACCAAGGGCCCATCGGTCTTCCCCCT
GGCACCCTCCTCCAAGAGCACCTCTGGGGGCACAGCGGCCCTGGGCTGCCTGGTCAAGGACTACTTCCCC
GAACCGGTGACGGTGTCGTGGAACTCAGGCGCCCTGACCAGCGGCGTGCACACCTTCCCGGCTGTCCTAC
AGTCCTCAGGACTCTACTCCCTCAGCAGCGTGGTGACCGTGCCCTCCAGCAGCTTGGGCACCCAGACCTA
CATCTGCAACGTGAATCACAAGCCCAGCAACACCAAGGTGGACAAGAAAGTTGAGCCCAAATCTTGTGAC
AAAACTCACACATGCCCACCGTGCCCAGCACCTGAACTCCTGGGGGGACCGTCAGTCTTCCTCTTCCCCC
CAAAACCCAAGGACACCCTCATGATCTCCCGGACCCCTGAGGTCACATGCGTGGTGGTGGACGTGAGCCA
CGAAGACCCTGAGGTCAAGTTCAACTGGTACGTGGACGGCGTGGAGGTGCATAATGCCAAGACAAAGCCG
CGGGAGGAGCAGTACAACAGCACGTACCGTGTGGTCAGCGTCCTCACCGTCCTGCACCAGGACTGGCTGA
ATGGCAAGGAGTACAAGTGCAAGGTCTCCAACAAAGCCCTCCCAGCCCCCATCGAGAAAACCATCTCCAA
AGCCAAAGGGCAGCCCCGAGAACCACAGGTGTACACCCTGCCCCCATCCCGGGATGAGCTGACCAAGAAC
CAGGTCAGCCTGACCTGCCTGGTCAAAGGCT
