>Addgene plasmid #52214 | pVITRO1-dV-IgG1/λ | addgene partial sequence | sequence record 82186 | FMDV-IRES-R 5'-CTCCGCTACGAAGCAACAGT-3'
CGCAGTACAAAGTGTTACCCCTCTAGACCTGGAAAGACCAGGCGGAGTTTCAAGTTGCACGTTTTGTGTC
ATTGGGGAAACCTGCTCCTAGCTATGAACATTCTGTAGGGGCCACTGTCTTCTCCACGGTGCTCCCTTCA
TGCGTGACCTGGCAGCTGTAGCTTCTGTGGGACTTCCACTGCTCAGGCGTCAGGCTCAGATAGCTGCTGG
CCGCGTACTTGTTGTTGCTTTGTTTGGAGGGTGTGGTGGTCTCCACTCCCGCCTTGACGGGGCTGCTATC
TGCCTTCCAGGCCACTGTCACGGCTCCCGGGTAGAAGTCACTTATGAGACACACCAGTGTGGCCTTGTTG
GCTTGAAGCTCCTCAGAGGAGGGCGGGAACAGAGTGACCGAGGGCGCCGCCTTGGGCTGACCTAGCTCGA
GGATATCGAATTCAGAGTCGACTCCGGATCCATAAGCAAGGAGTCCGAGGAGAAGCATCATCCAGGCCAT
ATTGCTTTGAATTAGCGGTGGCTTTCACAACACCTGGAAACGGGTTTAGAAAATACCTTTGAACCGCTAA
GAGGCTTGAGAATTAGCCTCGCTCCAAACTCAAAGGGGCAAATTCCAAGAATGACTTCCAGCGCCAGGCT
GGCCTGACTAGTCTCCACCCACCAAATGTGAACAAACTCCAACGCCATTAGATCCCCTCCCCCCGCCGCG
ACGAGCGGTGCTCAAGAGAAGCCCGAGGTGACTATGCGGCCGATAGACCACGGGGTCACAGGAAGCAGCG
GCCGGCGAGGGGCAAGGCCCTCTTCCTTTGTGTGGGTGACTCACCCGCCCGCTCCACCGGGCTGCCGCGT
